>Addgene plasmid #26703 | pLKO.1-Blast-cfCdc42_2 | depositor partial sequence | sequence record 12626 | Author sequence
GATTACGACCGCTGAGTTA
