>Addgene plasmid #26703 | pLKO.1-Blast-cfCdc42_2 | addgene partial sequence | sequence record 32944 | Unknown primer
TAATTTGACTGTAAACACAAAGATATTAGTACAAAATACGTGACGTAGAAAGTAATAATTTCTTGGGTAG
TTTGCAGTTTTAAAATTATGTTTTAAAATGGACTATCATATGCTTACCGTAACTTGAAAGTATTTCGATT
TCTTGGCTTTATATATCTTGTGGAAAGGACGAAACACCGGGATTACGACCGCTGAGTTACTCGAGTAACT
CAGCGGTCGTAATCTTTTTGAATTCTCGACCTCGAGACAAATGGCAGTATTCATCCACAATTTTAAAAGA
AAAGGGGGGATTGGGGGGTACAGTGCAGGGGAAAGAATAGTAGACATAATAGCAACAGACATACAAACTA
AAGAATTACAAAAACAAATTACAAAAATTCAAAATTTTCGGGTTTATTACAGGGACAGCAGAGATCCACT
TTGGCCGCGGCTCGAGGGGGTTGGGGTTGCGCCTTTTCCAAGGCAGCCCTGGGTTTGCGCANGGACGCGG
CTGCTC
