[The description below was written by a language model from this plasmid's Addgene catalogue record.]
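Description:
pLKO.1-Blast-cfCdc42_2 is a lentiviral RNAi plasmid built on the pLKO.1-blast backbone (about 7 kb without insert) and designed to knock down the small GTPase Cdc42 in mammalian cells. It is maintained in bacteria as a high-copy plasmid under ampicillin selection. The recorded host is a recombination-deficient strain of the kind commonly chosen to keep the repeated lentiviral LTR sequences stable. In mammalian cells, transduced populations are selected with blasticidin rather than the puromycin used with the original pLKO.1 design.

The payload is a short hairpin RNA cassette directed against canine (C. familiaris) Cdc42. It was inserted by restriction cloning between the AgeI and EcoRI sites, both of which were destroyed in the process. The depositor notes that the target sequence is conserved across species, so the hairpin also acts against Cdc42 from other organisms, including human. The "_2" in the name suggests it may be one of several hairpins against the same gene, although the record does not say so. The record also does not list the promoter or provide a feature table. pLKO.1-type vectors generally drive the hairpin from a human U6 RNA polymerase III promoter and carry the LTRs and packaging signal needed to produce virus when co-transfected with separate packaging and envelope plasmids, but these elements are not confirmed here.

The construct provides stable, selectable depletion of Cdc42 in dog-derived or human cells. The associated publication concerns the molecular network behind de novo formation of the apical surface and lumen, which fits its use in loss-of-function studies of epithelial polarity.
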