Addgene plasmid #26703: pLKO.1-Blast-cfCdc42_2
Depositing lab: Keith Mostov. Depositing organization: University of California, San Francisco (UCSF). Publication: A molecular network for de novo generation of the apical surface and lumen. Bryant DM, Datta A, Rodriguez-Fraticelli AE, Peranen J, Martin-Belmonte F, Mostov KE. Nat Cell Biol. 2010 Nov;12(11):1035-45. doi: 10.1038/ncb2106. Epub 2010 Oct 3. PubMed 20890297.
Backbone
  Vector backbone: pLKO.1-blast
  Backbone size w/o insert (bp): 7000
  Vector type: Mammalian Expression, Lentiviral, RNAi
  Selectable markers: Blasticidin
Growth in bacteria
  Bacterial resistance: Ampicillin, 100 μg/mL
  Growth temperature: 37°C
  Growth strain: Stbl3
  Copy number: High Copy
Gene/Insert
  Gene/Insert name: Cdc42
  Species: C. familiaris (dog RNAi)
  Mutation: RNAi to canine Cdc42
  Cloning method: Restriction Enzyme; 5′ cloning site AgeI (destroyed during cloning); 3′ cloning site EcoRI (destroyed during cloning)
  Sequencing primers: 5′ LKO.1 5'
Terms and licenses: Academic/Nonprofit Terms; Industry Terms: Not Available to Industry
Depositor comments: RNAi target sequence is: 5'-GATTACGACCGCTGAGTTA-3'. Reacts against multiple species of Cdc42, including dog and human.
How to cite: pLKO.1-Blast-cfCdc42_2 was a gift from Keith Mostov (Addgene plasmid # 26703 ; http://n2t.net/addgene:26703 ; RRID:Addgene_26703)
